>Addgene plasmid #232356 | pHR-TetOn-mCherry-OAZ1_FS-YFP | addgene full sequence | sequence record 464328 | Addgene NGS Result
CGATACCGTCGACCTCGAGGGAATTAATTCGAGCTCGGTACCTTTAAGACCAATGACTTACAAGGCAGCT
GTAGATCTTAGCCACTTTTTAAAAGAAAAGGGGGGACTGGAAGGGCTAATTCACTCCCAACGAAGACAAG
ATCTGCTTTTTGCTTGTACTGGGTCTCTCTGGTTAGACCAGATCTGAGCCTGGGAGCTCTCTGGCTAACT
AGGGAACCCACTGCTTAAGCCTCAATAAAGCTTGCCTTGAGTGCTTCAAGTAGTGTGTGCCCGTCTGTTG
TGTGACTCTGGTAACTAGAGATCCCTCAGACCCTTTTAGTCAGTGTGGAAAATCTCTAGCAGCATCTAGA
ATTAATTCCGTGTATTCTATAGTGTCACCTAAATCGTATGTGTATGATACATAAGGTTATGTATTAATTG
TAGCCGCGTTCTAACGACAATATGTACAAGCCTAATTGTGTAGCATCTGGCTTACTGAAGCAGACCCTAT
CATCTCTCTCGTAAACTGCCGTCAGAGTCGGTTTGGTTGGACGAACCTTCTGAGTTTCTGGTAACGCCGT
CCCGCACCCGGAAATGGTCAGCGAACCAATCAGCAGGGTCATCGCTAGCCAGATCCTCTACGCCGGACGC
ATCGTGGCCGGCATCACCGGCGCCACAGGTGCGGTTGCTGGCGCCTATATCGCCGACATCACCGATGGGG
AAGATCGGGCTCGCCACTTCGGGCTCATGAGCGCTTGTTTCGGCGTGGGTATGGTGGCAGGCCCCGTGGC
CGGGGGACTGTTGGGCGCCATCTCCTTGCATGCACCATTCCTTGCGGCGGCGGTGCTCAACGGCCTCAAC
CTACTACTGGGCTGCTTCCTAATGCAGGAGTCGCATAAGGGAGAGCGTCGAATGGTGCACTCTCAGTACA
ATCTGCTCTGATGCCGCATAGTTAAGCCAGCCCCGACACCCGCCAACACCCGCTGACGCGCCCTGACGGG
CTTGTCTGCTCCCGGCATCCGCTTACAGACAAGCTGTGACCGTCTCCGGGAGCTGCATGTGTCAGAGGTT
TTCACCGTCATCACCGAAACGCGCGAGACGAAAGGGCCTCGTGATACGCCTATTTTTATAGGTTAATGTC
ATGATAATAATGGTTTCTTAGACGTCAGGTGGCACTTTTCGGGGAAATGTGCGCGGAACCCCTATTTGTT
TATTTTTCTAAATACATTCAAATATGTATCCGCTCATGAGACAATAACCCTGATAAATGCTTCAATAATA
TTGAAAAAGGAAGAGTATGAGTATTCAACATTTCCGTGTCGCCCTTATTCCCTTTTTTGCGGCATTTTGC
CTTCCTGTTTTTGCTCACCCAGAAACGCTGGTGAAAGTAAAAGATGCTGAAGATCAGTTGGGTGCACGAG
TGGGTTACATCGAACTGGATCTCAACAGCGGTAAGATCCTTGAGAGTTTTCGCCCCGAAGAACGTTTTCC
AATGATGAGCACTTTTAAAGTTCTGCTATGTGGCGCGGTATTATCCCGTATTGACGCCGGGCAAGAGCAA
CTCGGTCGCCGCATACACTATTCTCAGAATGACTTGGTTGAGTACTCACCAGTCACAGAAAAGCATCTTA
CGGATGGCATGACAGTAAGAGAATTATGCAGTGCTGCCATAACCATGAGTGATAACACTGCGGCCAACTT
ACTTCTGACAACGATCGGAGGACCGAAGGAGCTAACCGCTTTTTTGCACAACATGGGGGATCATGTAACT
CGCCTTGATCGTTGGGAACCGGAGCTGAATGAAGCCATACCAAACGACGAGCGTGACACCACGATGCCTG
TAGCAATGGCAACAACGTTGCGCAAACTATTAACTGGCGAACTACTTACTCTAGCTTCCCGGCAACAATT
AATAGACTGGATGGAGGCGGATAAAGTTGCAGGACCACTTCTGCGCTCGGCCCTTCCGGCTGGCTGGTTT
ATTGCTGATAAATCTGGAGCCGGTGAGCGTGGGTCTCGCGGTATCATTGCAGCACTGGGGCCAGATGGTA
AGCCCTCCCGTATCGTAGTTATCTACACGACGGGGAGTCAGGCAACTATGGATGAACGAAATAGACAGAT
CGCTGAGATAGGTGCCTCACTGATTAAGCATTGGTAACTGTCAGACCAAGTTTACTCATATATACTTTAG
ATTGATTTAAAACTTCATTTTTAATTTAAAAGGATCTAGGTGAAGATCCTTTTTGATAATCTCATGACCA
AAATCCCTTAACGTGAGTTTTCGTTCCACTGAGCGTCAGACCCCGTAGAAAAGATCAAAGGATCTTCTTG
AGATCCTTTTTTTCTGCGCGTAATCTGCTGCTTGCAAACAAAAAAACCACCGCTACCAGCGGTGGTTTGT
TTGCCGGATCAAGAGCTACCAACTCTTTTTCCGAAGGTAACTGGCTTCAGCAGAGCGCAGATACCAAATA
CTGTTCTTCTAGTGTAGCCGTAGTTAGGCCACCACTTCAAGAACTCTGTAGCACCGCCTACATACCTCGC
TCTGCTAATCCTGTTACCAGTGGCTGCTGCCAGTGGCGATAAGTCGTGTCTTACCGGGTTGGACTCAAGA
CGATAGTTACCGGATAAGGCGCAGCGGTCGGGCTGAACGGGGGGTTCGTGCACACAGCCCAGCTTGGAGC
GAACGACCTACACCGAACTGAGATACCTACAGCGTGAGCTATGAGAAAGCGCCACGCTTCCCGAAGGGAG
AAAGGCGGACAGGTATCCGGTAAGCGGCAGGGTCGGAACAGGAGAGCGCACGAGGGAGCTTCCAGGGGGA
AACGCCTGGTATCTTTATAGTCCTGTCGGGTTTCGCCACCTCTGACTTGAGCGTCGATTTTTGTGATGCT
CGTCAGGGGGGCGGAGCCTATGGAAAAACGCCAGCAACGCGGCCTTTTTACGGTTCCTGGCCTTTTGCTG
GCCTTTTGCTCACATGTTCTTTCCTGCGTTATCCCCTGATTCTGTGGATAACCGTATTACCGCCTTTGAG
TGAGCTGATACCGCTCGCCGCAGCCGAACGACCGAGCGCAGCGAGTCAGTGAGCGAGGAAGCGGAAGAGC
GCCCAATACGCAAACCGCCTCTCCCCGCGCGTTGGCCGATTCATTAATGCAGCTGTGGAATGTGTGTCAG
TTAGGGTGTGGAAAGTCCCCAGGCTCCCCAGCAGGCAGAAGTATGCAAAGCATGCATCTCAATTAGTCAG
CAACCAGGTGTGGAAAGTCCCCAGGCTCCCCAGCAGGCAGAAGTATGCAAAGCATGCATCTCAATTAGTC
AGCAACCATAGTCCCGCCCCTAACTCCGCCCATCCCGCCCCTAACTCCGCCCAGTTCCGCCCATTCTCCG
CCCCATGGCTGACTAATTTTTTTTATTTATGCAGAGGCCGAGGCCGCCTCGGCCTCTGAGCTATTCCAGA
AGTAGTGAGGAGGCTTTTTTGGAGGCCTAGGCTTTTGCAAAAAGCTTGGACACAAGACAGGCTTGCGAGA
TATGTTTGAGAATACCACTTTATCCCGCGTCAGGGAGAGGCAGTGCGTAAAAAGACGCGGACTCATGTGA
AATACTGGTTTTTAGTGCGCCAGATCTCTATAATCTCGCGCAACCTATTTTCCCCTCGAACACTTTTTAA
GCCGTAGATAAACAGGCTGGGACACTTCACATGAGCGAAAAATACATCGTCACCTGGGACATGTTGCAGA
TCCATGCACGTAAACTCGCAAGCCGACTGATGCCTTCTGAACAATGGAAAGGCATTATTGCCGTAAGCCG
TGGCGGTCTGTACCGGGTGCGTTACTGGCGCGTGAACTGGGTATTCGTCATGTCGATACCGTTTGTATTT
CCAGCTACGATCACGACAACCAGCGCGAGCTTAAAGTGCTGAAACGCGCAGAAGGCGATGGCGAAGGCTT
CATCGTTATTGATGACCTGGTGGATACCGGTGGTACTGCGGTTGCGATTCGTGAAATGTATCCAAAAGCG
CACTTTGTCACCATCTTCGCAAAACCGGCTGGTCGTCCGCTGGTTGATGACTATGTTGTTGATATCCCGC
AAGATACCTGGATTGAACAGCCGTGGGATATGGGCGTCGTATTCGTCCCGCCAATCTCCGGTCGCTAATC
TTTTCAACGCCTGGCACTGCCGGGCGTTGTTCTTTTTAACTTCAGGCGGGTTACAATAGTTTCCAGTAAG
TATTCTGGAGGCTGCATCCATGACACAGGCAAACCTGAGCGAAACCCTGTTCAAACCCCGCTTTAAACAT
CCTGAAACCTCGACGCTAGTCCGCCGCTTTAATCACGGCGCACAACCGCCTGTGCAGTCGGCCCTTGATG
GTAAAACCATCCCTCACTGGTATCGCATGATTAACCGTCTGATGTGGATCTGGCGCGGCATTGACCCACG
CGAAATCCTCGACGTCCAGGCACGTATTGTGATGAGCGATGCCGAACGTACCGACGATGATTTATACGAT
ACGGTGATTGGCTACCGTGGCGGCAACTGGATTTATGAGTGGGCCCCGGATCTTTGTGAAGGAACCTTAC
TTCTGTGGTGTGACATAATTGGACAAACTACCTACAGAGATTTAAAGCTCTAAGGTAAATATAAAATTTT
TAAGTGTATAATGTGTTAAACTACTGATTCTAATTGTTTGTGTATTTTAGATTCCAACCTATGGAACTGA
TGAATGGGAGCAGTGGTGGAATGCCTTTAATGAGGAAAACCTGTTTTGCTCAGAAGAAATGCCATCTAGT
GATGATGAGGCTACTGCTGACTCTCAACATTCTACTCCTCCAAAAAAGAAGAGAAAGGTAGAAGACCCCA
AGGACTTTCCTTCAGAATTGCTAAGTTTTTTGAGTCATGCTGTGTTTAGTAATAGAACTCTTGCTTGCTT
TGCTATTTACACCACAAAGGAAAAAGCTGCACTGCTATACAAGAAAATTATGGAAAAATATTCTGTAACC
TTTATAAGTAGGCATAACAGTTATAATCATAACATACTGTTTTTTCTTACTCCACACAGGCATAGAGTGT
CTGCTATTAATAACTATGCTCAAAAATTGTGTACCTTTAGCTTTTTAATTTGTAAAGGGGTTAATAAGGA
ATATTTGATGTATAGTGCCTTGACTAGAGATCATAATCAGCCATACCACATTTGTAGAGGTTTTACTTGC
TTTAAAAAACCTCCCACACCTCCCCCTGAACCTGAAACATAAAATGAATGCAATTGTTGTTGTTAACTTG
TTTATTGCAGCTTATAATGGTTACAAATAAAGCAATAGCATCACAAATTTCACAAATAAAGCATTTTTTT
CACTGCATTCTAGTTGTGGTTTGTCCAAACTCATCAATGTATCTTATCATGTCTGGATCAACTGGATAAC
TCAAGCTAACCAAAATCATCCCAAACTTCCCACCCCATACCCTATTACCACTGCCAATTACCTGTGGTTT
CATTTACTCTAAACCTGTGATTCCTCTGAATTATTTTCATTTTAAAGAAATTGTATTTGTTAAATATGTA
CTACAAACTTAGTAGTTGGAAGGGCTAATTCACTCCCAAAGAAGACAAGATATCCTTGATCTGTGGATCT
ACCACACACAAGGCTACTTCCCTGATTAGCAGAACTACACACCAGGGCCAGGGGTCAGATATCCACTGAC
CTTTGGATGGTGCTACAAGCTAGTACCAGTTGAGCCAGATAAGGTAGAAGAGGCCAATAAAGGAGAGAAC
ACCAGCTTGTTACACCCTGTGAGCCTGCATGGGATGGATGACCCGGAGAGAGAAGTGTTAGAGTGGAGGT
TTGACAGCCGCCTAGCATTTCATCACGTGGCCCGAGAGCTGCATCCGGAGTACTTCAAGAACTGCTGATA
TCGAGCTTGCTACAAGGGACTTTCCGCTGGGGACTTTCCAGGGAGGCGTGGCCTGGGCGGGACTGGGGAG
TGGCGAGCCCTCAGATCCTGCATATAAGCAGCTGCTTTTTGCCTGTACTGGGTCTCTCTGGTTAGACCAG
ATCTGAGCCTGGGAGCTCTCTGGCTAACTAGGGAACCCACTGCTTAAGCCTCAATAAAGCTTGCCTTGAG
TGCTTCAAGTAGTGTGTGCCCGTCTGTTGTGTGACTCTGGTAACTAGAGATCCCTCAGACCCTTTTAGTC
AGTGTGGAAAATCTCTAGCAGTGGCGCCCGAACAGGGACTTGAAAGCGAAAGGGAAACCAGAGGAGCTCT
CTCGACGCAGGACTCGGCTTGCTGAAGCGCGCACGGCAAGAGGCGAGGGGCGGCGACTGGTGAGTACGCC
AAAAATTTTGACTAGCGGAGGCTAGAAGGAGAGAGATGGGTGCGAGAGCGTCAGTATTAAGCGGGGGAGA
ATTAGATCGCGATGGGAAAAAATTCGGTTAAGGCCAGGGGGAAAGAAAAAATATAAATTAAAACATATAG
TATGGGCAAGCAGGGAGCTAGAACGATTCGCAGTTAATCCTGGCCTGTTAGAAACATCAGAAGGCTGTAG
ACAAATACTGGGACAGCTACAACCATCCCTTCAGACAGGATCAGAAGAACTTAGATCATTATATAATACA
GTAGCAACCCTCTATTGTGTGCATCAAAGGATAGAGATAAAAGACACCAAGGAAGCTTTAGACAAGATAG
AGGAAGAGCAAAACAAAAGTAAGACCACCGCACAGCAAGCGGCCGGCCGCTGATCTTCAGACCTGGAGGA
GGAGATATGAGGGACAATTGGAGAAGTGAATTATATAAATATAAAGTAGTAAAAATTGAACCATTAGGAG
TAGCACCCACCAAGGCAAAGAGAAGAGTGGTGCAGAGAGAAAAAAGAGCAGTGGGAATAGGAGCTTTGTT
CCTTGGGTTCTTGGGAGCAGCAGGAAGCACTATGGGCGCAGCGTCAATGACGCTGACGGTACAGGCCAGA
CAATTATTGTCTGGTATAGTGCAGCAGCAGAACAATTTGCTGAGGGCTATTGAGGCGCAACAGCATCTGT
TGCAACTCACAGTCTGGGGCATCAAGCAGCTCCAGGCAAGAATCCTGGCTGTGGAAAGATACCTAAAGGA
TCAACAGCTCCTGGGGATTTGGGGTTGCTCTGGAAAACTCATTTGCACCACTGCTGTGCCTTGGAATGCT
AGTTGGAGTAATAAATCTCTGGAACAGATTTGGAATCACACGACCTGGATGGAGTGGGACAGAGAAATTA
ACAATTACACAAGCTTAATACACTCCTTAATTGAAGAATCGCAAAACCAGCAAGAAAAGAATGAACAAGA
ATTATTGGAATTAGATAAATGGGCAAGTTTGTGGAATTGGTTTAACATAACAAATTGGCTGTGGTATATA
AAATTATTCATAATGATAGTAGGAGGCTTGGTAGGTTTAAGAATAGTTTTTGCTGTACTTTCTATAGTGA
ATAGAGTTAGGCAGGGATATTCACCATTATCGTTTCAGACCCACCTCCCAACCCCGAGGGGACCCGACAG
GCCCGAAGGAATAGAAGAAGAAGGTGGAGAGAGAGACAGAGACAGATCCATTCGATTAGTGAACGGATCT
CGACGGTATCGCCAAATGGCAGTATTCATCCACAATTTTAAAAGAAAAGGGGGGATTGGGGGGTACAGTG
CAGGGGAAAGAATAGTAGACATAATAGCAACAGACATACAAACTAAAGAATTACAAAAACAAATTACAAA
AATTCAAAATTTTCGGGTTTATTACAGGGACAGCAGAGATCCAGTTTATCGATGAGGCCCTTTCGTCTTC
ACTCGAGTTTACTCCCTATCAGTGATAGAGAACGTATGAAGAGTTTACTCCCTATCAGTGATAGAGAACG
TATGCAGACTTTACTCCCTATCAGTGATAGAGAACGTATAAGGAGTTTACTCCCTATCAGTGATAGAGAA
CGTATGACCAGTTTACTCCCTATCAGTGATAGAGAACGTATCTACAGTTTACTCCCTATCAGTGATAGAG
AACGTATATCCAGTTTACTCCCTATCAGTGATAGAGAACGTATGTCGAGGTAGGCGTGTACGGTGGGCGC
CTATAAAAGCAGAGCTCGTTTAGTGAACCGTCAGATCGCCTGGAGCAATTCCACAACACTTTTGTCTTAT
ACTTACGCGTGCCACCATGGTGAGCAAGGGCGAGGAGGATAACATGGCCATCATCAAGGAGTTCATGCGC
TTCAAGGTGCACATGGAGGGCTCCGTGAACGGCCACGAGTTCGAGATCGAGGGCGAGGGCGAGGGCCGCC
CCTACGAGGGCACCCAGACCGCCAAGCTGAAGGTGACCAAGGGTGGCCCCCTGCCCTTCGCCTGGGACAT
CCTGTCCCCTCAGTTCATGTACGGCTCCAAGGCCTACGTGAAGCACCCCGCCGACATCCCCGACTACTTG
AAGCTGTCCTTCCCCGAGGGCTTCAAGTGGGAGCGCGTGATGAACTTCGAGGACGGCGGCGTGGTGACCG
TGACCCAGGACTCCTCCCTGCAGGACGGCGAGTTCATCTACAAGGTGAAGCTGCGCGGCACCAACTTCCC
CTCCGACGGCCCCGTAATGCAGAAGAAGACCATGGGCTGGGAGGCCTCCTCCGAGCGGATGTACCCCGAG
GACGGCGCCCTGAAGGGCGAGATCAAGCAGAGGCTGAAGCTGAAGGACGGCGGCCACTACGACGCTGAGG
TCAAGACCACCTACAAGGCCAAGAAGCCCGTGCAGCTGCCCGGCGCCTACAACGTCAACATCAAGTTGGA
CATCACCTCCCACAACGAGGACTACACCATCGTGGAACAGTACGAACGCGCCGAGGGCCGCCACTCCACC
GGCGGCATGGACGAGCTGTACAAGGGCTCCGGAGGTTTAATTAACACTAGTCTCCTAAGCCTGCACAGCC
GCGGCGGCAGCAGCAGTGAGAGTTCCAGGGTCTCCCTCCACTGCTGTAGTAACCCGGGTCCGGGGCCTCG
GTGGTGCTCCTGATGCCCCTCACCCACCCCTGAAGATCCCAGGTGGGCGAGGGAATAGTCAGAGGGATCA
CAATCTTTCAGGATCCGTGAGCAAGGGCGAGGAGCTGTTCACCGGGGTGGTGCCCATCCTGGTCGAGCTG
GACGGCGACGTAAACGGCCACAAGTTCAGCGTGTCCGGCGAGGGCGAGGGCGATGCCACCTACGGCAAGC
TGACCCTGAAGTTCATCTGCACCACCGGCAAGCTGCCCGTGCCCTGGCCCACCCTCGTGACCACCTTCGG
CTACGGCCTGCAGTGCTTCGCCCGCTACCCCGACCACATGAAGCAGCACGACTTCTTCAAGTCCGCCATG
CCCGAAGGCTACGTCCAGGAGCGCACCATCTTCTTCAAGGACGACGGCAACTACAAGACCCGCGCCGAGG
TGAAGTTCGAGGGCGACACCCTGGTGAACCGCATCGAGCTGAAGGGCATCGACTTCAAGGAGGACGGCAA
CATCCTGGGGCACAAGCTGGAGTACAACTACAACAGCCACAACGTCTATATCATGGCCGACAAGCAGAAG
AACGGCATCAAGGTGAACTTCAAGATCCGCCACAACATCGAGGACGGCAGCGTGCAGCTCGCCGACCACT
ACCAGCAGAACACCCCCATCGGCGACGGCCCCGTGCTGCTGCCCGACAACCACTACCTGAGCTACCAGTC
CAAACTGAGCAAAGACCCCAACGAGAAGCGCGATCACATGGTCCTGCTGGAGTTCGTGACCGCCGCCGGG
ATCACTCTCGGCATGGACGAGCTGTACAAGTGATGAATTGCGGCCGCCTGACGTAACTAGTGTAAGGCAT
GCAAGCTTGATATCAAGCTTATCGATAATCAACCTCTGGATTACAAAATTTGTGAAAGATTGACTGGTAT
TCTTAACTATGTTGCTCCTTTTACGCTATGTGGATACGCTGCTTTAATGCCTTTGTATCATGCTATTGCT
TCCCGTATGGCTTTCATTTTCTCCTCCTTGTATAAATCCTGGTTGCTGTCTCTTTATGAGGAGTTGTGGC
CCGTTGTCAGGCAACGTGGCGTGGTGTGCACTGTGTTTGCTGACGCAACCCCCACTGGTTGGGGCATTGC
CACCACCTGTCAGCTCCTTTCCGGGACTTTCGCTTTCCCCCTCCCTATTGCCACGGCGGAACTCATCGCC
GCCTGCCTTGCCCGCTGCTGGACAGGGGCTCGGCTGTTGGGCACTGACAATTCCGTGGTGTTGTCGGGGA
AATCATCGTCCTTTCCTTGGCTGCTCGCCTGTGTTGCCACCTGGATTCTGCGCGGGACGTCCTTCTGCTA
CGTCCCTTCGGCCCTCAATCCAGCGGACCTTCCTTCCCGCGGCCTGCTGCCGGCTCTGCGGCCTCTTCCG
CGTCTTCGCCTTCGCCCTCAGACGAGTCGGATCTCCCTTTGGGCCGCCTCCCCGCAT
Features (pLannotate 1.2.2; 34 found; start..end, strand, type, name):
     38..106     +  CDS            nef (fragment): NEF_HV1Z2 - Experimental evidence at protein level: Swiss-Prot protein existence level 1. Extracellular Nef protein targets CD4(+) T-lymphocytes for apoptosis by interacting with CXCR4 surface receptors. From Human immunodeficiency virus type 1 group M subtype D (isolate Z2/CDC-Z34) (HIV-1).
    108..341     +  LTR            3' LTR (ΔU3): self-inactivating 3' long terminal repeat (LTR) from HIV-1
    366..384     -  promoter       SP6 promoter: promoter for bacteriophage SP6 RNA polymerase
    612..891     +  CDS            TcR (fragment): tetracycline efflux protein; tet; confers resistance to tetracycline
    892..940     -  misc_feature   bom (fragment): basis of mobility region from pBR322
   1042..1077    -  CDS            rop (fragment): Rop protein, which maintains plasmids at low copy number; rop
   1172..1276    +  promoter       AmpR promoter: bla
   1277..2137    +  CDS            AmpR: β-lactamase; bla; confers resistance to ampicillin, carbenicillin, and related antibiotics
   2308..2896    +  rep_origin     ori: high-copy-number ColE1/pMB1/pBR322/pUC origin of replication
   3079..3135    +  CDS            lacI (fragment): lac repressor; lacI; The lac repressor binds to the lac operator to inhibit transcription in E. coli. This inhibition can be relieved by adding lactose or isopropyl-β-D-thiogalactopyranoside (IPTG).
   3142..3471    +  promoter       SV40 promoter: SV40 enhancer and early promoter
   3671..3790    +  CDS            gpt (fragment): XGPT_ECOLI - Also known as gpp, gxu. Experimental evidence at protein level: Swiss-Prot protein existence level 1. Purine salvage pathway enzyme that catalyzes the transfer of the ribosyl-5-phosphate group from 5-phospho-alpha-D-ribose 1- diphosphate (PRPP) to the N9 position of the 6-oxopurines guanine and xanthine to form the corresponding ribonucleotides GMP (guanosine 5'- monophosphate) and XMP (xanthosine 5'-monophosphate), with the release of PPi. To a lesser extent, also acts on hypoxanthine (PubMed:9100006, PubMed:3886014). Does not ribophosphorylate adenine (PubMed:3886014). From Esch
   3790..4125    +  CDS            gpt (fragment): XGPT_ECOLI - Also known as gpp, gxu. Experimental evidence at protein level: Swiss-Prot protein existence level 1. Purine salvage pathway enzyme that catalyzes the transfer of the ribosyl-5-phosphate group from 5-phospho-alpha-D-ribose 1- diphosphate (PRPP) to the N9 position of the 6-oxopurines guanine and xanthine to form the corresponding ribonucleotides GMP (guanosine 5'- monophosphate) and XMP (xanthosine 5'-monophosphate), with the release of PPi. To a lesser extent, also acts on hypoxanthine (PubMed:9100006, PubMed:3886014). Does not ribophosphorylate adenine (PubMed:3886014). From Esch
   4220..4525    +  CDS            frsA (fragment): FRSA_ECOLI - Also known as yafA. Experimental evidence at protein level: Swiss-Prot protein existence level 1. Catalyzes the hydrolysis of esters (PubMed:15808744). Displays esterase activity toward pNP-butyrate (PubMed:15808744). May stimulate mixed-acid fermentation by acting as a fermentation/respiration switch that down-regulates respiration and up- regulates fermentation rates (PubMed:15169777). From Escherichia coli (strain K12).
   4529..4603    +  CDS            small t antigen (fragment): SV40 (simian virus 40) small t antigen
   4605..4670    +  intron         small t intron: SV40 (simian virus 40) small t antigen intron
   4800..4820    +  CDS            SV40 NLS: nuclear localization signal of SV40 (simian virus 40) large T antigen
   5139..5222    +  CDS            large T antigen (fragment): large T antigen from SV40 (simian virus 40)
   5245..5379    +  polyA_signal   SV40 poly(A) signal: SV40 polyadenylation signal
   5546..5875    +  CDS            nef (fragment): NEF_HV1BR - Experimental evidence at protein level: Swiss-Prot protein existence level 1. Extracellular Nef protein targets CD4(+) T-lymphocytes for apoptosis by interacting with CXCR4 surface receptors (PubMed:14990729). From Human immunodeficiency virus type 1 group M subtype B (isolate BRU/LAI) (HIV-1).
   5923..6180    +  LTR            5' LTR (truncated): truncated 5' long terminal repeat (LTR) from HIV-1
   6227..6352    +  misc_feature   HIV-1 Ψ: packaging signal of human immunodeficiency virus type 1
   6336..6674    +  CDS            HIV-1 gag (fragment): gag protein from human immunodeficiency virus 1; gag
   6849..7082    +  misc_feature   RRE: The Rev response element (RRE) of HIV-1 allows for Rev-dependent mRNA export from the nucleus to the cytoplasm.
   7459..7559    +  CDS            Rev (fragment): human immunodeficiency virus 1 (HIV-1) Rev protein; rev; enhances nuclear export of unspliced and incompletely spliced viral mRNAs
   7596..7713    +  misc_feature   cPPT/CTS: central polypurine tract and central termination sequence of HIV-1
   7775..8124    +  promoter       TRE3GV promoter: 3rd-generation Tet-responsive promoter that can be activated by binding of Tet-On® 3G, optimized for retroviral and lentiviral vectors
   8137..8844    +  CDS            mCherry: mCherry is a basic (constitutively fluorescent) red fluorescent protein published in 2004, derived from Discosoma sp.. It is reported to be a very rapidly-maturing monomer with low acid sensitivity.
   8872..8985    +  CDS            OAZ1 (fragment): OAZ1_HUMAN - Also known as OAZ. Experimental evidence at protein level: Swiss-Prot protein existence level 1. Ornithine decarboxylase (ODC) antizyme protein that negatively regulates ODC activity and intracellular polyamine biosynthesis and uptake in response to increased intracellular polyamine levels. Binds to ODC monomers, inhibiting the assembly of the functional ODC homodimer, and targets the monomers for ubiquitin- independent proteolytic destruction by the 26S proteasome (PubMed:17900240, PubMed:26305948, PubMed:26443277). Triggers ODC degradation by inducing the exposure of a cryptic p
   8970..9028    +  ncRNA          Antizyme FSE: Accession: RF00381 - Antizyme RNA frameshifting stimulation element
   9047..9760    +  CDS            mEYFP: mEYFP is a basic (constitutively fluorescent) yellow fluorescent protein published in 2002, derived from Aequorea victoria. It is reported to be a very rapidly-maturing monomer.
   9809..9827    +  misc_feature   MCS (fragment): pBluescript multiple cloning site
   9827..10415   +  misc_feature   WPRE: woodchuck hepatitis virus posttranscriptional regulatory element
  10416..21      +  misc_feature   MCS (fragment) (across the origin): pBluescript multiple cloning site
