[The description below was written by a language model from this plasmid's Addgene catalogue record and pLannotate feature annotations shown in this document.]
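Description:
pHR-TetOn-mCherry-OAZ1_FS-YFP is a lentiviral transfer plasmid on the pHR backbone that delivers a doxycycline-inducible, ratiometric fluorescent reporter of intracellular polyamine levels to mammalian cells. It is propagated in E. coli through a high-copy ColE1/pUC-type origin with ampicillin resistance (bla). The annotation also picks up fragments of older vector sequence outside the viral genome: partial tetracycline-resistance, bom and rop elements, and an SV40 promoter followed by gpt fragments, SV40 small t intron and poly(A) sequences. The viral portion comprises a truncated HIV-1 5' LTR, the Ψ packaging signal with a gag fragment, the RRE for Rev-dependent export, cPPT/CTS, a WPRE downstream of the cargo to enhance transcript expression, and a self-inactivating ΔU3 3' LTR. Packaging functions are not encoded and must be supplied in trans.

The payload is a single open reading frame driven by the Tet-responsive TRE3G promoter (annotated as the lentivirus-optimised TRE3GV variant). mCherry sits upstream, followed by a roughly 170 bp segment of human OAZ1 that contains the antizyme frameshift site and its RNA frameshifting stimulation element, and then monomeric EYFP. In native OAZ1, polyamines promote a +1 ribosomal frameshift needed to make full-length antizyme. The design exploits this, so that mCherry presumably reports overall expression of the construct while YFP is made only when frameshifting occurs, and the YFP/mCherry ratio serves as the polyamine readout. No Tet transactivator appears in the feature table, so a Tet-On 3G-type activator would have to come from another source. There is no mammalian drug-resistance marker; transduced cells are identified by mCherry fluorescence after doxycycline induction.
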