Addgene plasmid #232356: pHR-TetOn-mCherry-OAZ1_FS-YFP
Purpose: Mammalian expression of dox-inducible polyamine sensor (polyamine levels = YFP/Cherry)
Depositing lab: Ankur Jain. Depositing organization: Whitehead Institute for Biomedical Research. Publication: Genetically encoded fluorescent reporter for polyamines. Sharma P, Kim CY, Keys HR, Imada S, Joseph AB, Ferro L, Kunchok T, Anderson R, Yilmaz O, Weng JK, Jain A. bioRxiv [Preprint]. 2024 Nov 17:2024.08.24.609500. doi: 10.1101/2024.08.24.609500. PubMed 39253442.
Backbone
  Vector backbone: pHR
  Vector type: Mammalian Expression, Lentiviral
  Selectable markers: mCherry after doxycycline induction
Growth in bacteria
  Bacterial resistance: Ampicillin, 100 μg/mL
  Growth temperature: 30°C
  Growth strain: NEB Stable
  Copy number: Unknown
Gene/Insert
  Gene/Insert name: OAZ1 derived polyamine sensing module (alt name: OAZ1_FS)
  Species: H. sapiens (human)
  Insert size (bp): 170
  GenBank ID: NM_004152.3
  Entrez Gene: OAZ1 (a.k.a. AZ1, AZI, OAZ)
  Promoter: TRE3G
  Tag / fusion protein: mCherry (N terminal on insert); eYFP (C terminal on insert)
  Cloning method: Restriction Enzyme; 5′ cloning site PacI (not destroyed); 3′ cloning site BamHI (not destroyed)
  Sequencing primers: 5′ GGACGAGCTGTACAAGGGCTC
Terms and licenses: Academic/Nonprofit Terms; Industry Terms: Not Available to Industry
Depositor comments: Please visit https://doi.org/10.1101/2024.08.24.609500 for bioRxiv preprint.
How to cite: pHR-TetOn-mCherry-OAZ1_FS-YFP was a gift from Ankur Jain (Addgene plasmid # 232356 ; http://n2t.net/addgene:232356 ; RRID:Addgene_232356)
